>Addgene plasmid #118495 | pMRE143 | addgene full sequence | sequence record 226435 | Addgene NGS Result
ATGGTGAGCAAGGGCGAGGAGCTGTTCACCGGGGTGGTGCCCATCCTGGTCGAGCTGGACGGCGACGTAA
ACGGCCACAAGTTCAGCGTGTCCGGCGAGGGCGAGGGCGATGCCACCTACGGCAAGCTGACCCTGAAGCT
GATCTGCACCACCGGCAAGCTGCCCGTGCCCTGGCCCACCCTCGTGACCACCCTGGGCTACGGCGTGCAG
TGCTTCGCCCGCTACCCCGACCACATGAAGCAGCACGACTTCTTCAAGTCCGCCATGCCCGAAGGCTACG
TCCAGGAGCGCACCATCTTCTTCAAGGACGACGGCAACTACAAGACCCGCGCCGAGGTGAAGTTCGAGGG
CGACACCCTGGTGAACCGCATCGAGCTGAAGGGCATCGACTTCAAGGAGGACGGCAACATCCTGGGGCAC
AAGCTGGAGTACAACTACAACAGCCACAACGTCTATATCACCGCCGACAAGCAGAAGAACGGCATCAAGG
CCAACTTCAAGATCCGCCACAACATCGAGGACGGCGGCGTGCAGCTCGCCGACCACTACCAGCAGAACAC
CCCCATCGGCGACGGCCCCGTGCTGCTGCCCGACAACCACTACCTGAGCTACCAGTCCAAGCTGAGCAAA
GACCCCAACGAGAAGCGCGATCACATGGTCCTGCTGGAGTTCGTGACCGCCGCCGGGATCACTCTCGGCA
TGGACGAGCTGTACAAGTAAGTAATTAGCTGAGCTTGGACTCCTGTTGATAGATCCAGTAATGACCTCAG
AACTCCATCTGGATTTGTTCAGAACGCTCGGTTGCCGCCGGGCGTTTTTTATTGGTGAGAATCCAAGCTA
GCTTGGCGAGATTTTCAGGAGCTAAGGAAGCTAAAATGGAGAAAAAAATCACTGGATATACCACCGTTGA
TATATCCCAATGGCATCGTAAAGAACATTTTGAGGCATTTCAGTCAGTTGCTCAATGTACCTATAACCAG
ACCGTTCAGCTGGATATTACGGCCTTTTTAAAGACCGTAAAGAAAAATAAGCACAAGTTTTATCCGGCCT
TTATTCACATTCTTGCCCGCCTGATGAATGCTCATCCGGAATTTCGTATGGCAATGAAAGACGGTGAGCT
GGTGATATGGGATAGTGTTCACCCTTGTTACACCGTTTTCCATGAGCAAACTGAAACGTTTTCATCGCTC
TGGAGTGAATACCACGACGATTTCCGGCAGTTTCTACACATATATTCGCAAGATGTGGCGTGTTACGGTG
AAAACCTGGCCTATTTCCCTAAAGGGTTTATTGAGAATATGTTTTTCGTCTCAGCCAATCCCTGGGTGAG
TTTCACCAGTTTTGATTTAAACGTGGCCAATATGGACAACTTCTTCGCCCCCGTTTTCACCATGGGCAAA
TATTATACGCAAGGCGACAAGGTGCTGATGCCGCTGGCGATTCAGGTTCATCATGCCGTTTGTGATGGCT
TCCATGTCGGCAGAATGCTTAATGAATTACAACAGTACTGCGATGAGTGGCAGGGCGGGGCGTAATTTTT
TTAAGGCAGTTATTGGTGCCCTTAAACGCCTGGGGTAATGACTCTCTAGCTTGAGGCATCAAATAAAACG
AAAGGCTCAGTCGAAAGACTGGGCCTTTCGTTTTATCTGTTGTTTGTCGGTGAACGCTCTCCTGAGTAGG
ACAAATCCGCCGCTAGGAGCTTGCGGCCGCCAGTGTGATGGATATCTGCATAAAAACTGTTGTAATTCAT
TAAGCATTCTGCCGACATGGAAGCCATCACAAACGGCATGATGAACCTGAATCGCCAGCGGCATCAGCAC
CTTGTCGCCTTGCGTATAATATTTGCCCATGGGGGTGGGCGAAGAACTCCAGCATGAGATCCCCGCGCTG
GAGGATCATCCAGCCGGCGTCCCGGAAAACGATTCCGAAGCCCAACCTTTCATAGAAGGCGGCGGTGGAA
TCGAAATCTCGTGATGGCAGGTTGGGCGTCGCTTGGTCGGTCATTTCGAACCCCAGAGTCCCGCTCAGAA
GAACTCGTCAAGAAGGCGATAGAAGGCGATGCGCTGCGAATCGGGAGCGGCGATACCGTAAAGCACGAGG
AAGCGGTCAGCCCATTCGCCGCCAAGCTCTTCAGCAATATCACGGGTAGCCAACGCTATGTCCTGATAGC
GGTCCGCCACACCCAGCCGGCCACAGTCGATGAATCCAGAAAAGCGGCCATTTTCCACCATGATATTCGG
CAAGCAGGCATCGCCATGGGTCACGACGAGATCCTCGCCGTCGGGCATGCGCGCCTTGAGCCTGGCGAAC
AGTTCGGCTGGCGCGAGCCCCTGATGCTCTTCGTCCAGATCATCCTGATCGACAAGACCGGCTTCCATCC
GAGTACGTGCTCGCTCGATGCGATGTTTCGCTTGGTGGTCGAATGGGCAGGTAGCCGGATCAAGCGTATG
CAGCCGCCGCATTGCATCAGCCATGATGGATACTTTCTCGGCAGGAGCAAGGTGAGATGACAGGAGATCC
TGCCCCGGCACTTCGCCCAATAGCAGCCAGTCCCTTCCCGCTTCAGTGACAACGTCGAGCACAGCTGCGC
AAGGAACGCCCGTCGTGGCCAGCCACGATAGCCGCGCTGCCTCGTCCTGCAGTTCATTCAGGGCACCGGA
CAGGTCGGTCTTGACAAAAAGAACCGGGCGCCCCTGCGCTGACAGCCGGAACACGGCGGCATCAGAGCAG
CCGATTGTCTGTTGTGCCCAGTCATAGCCGAATAGCCTCTCCACCCAAGCGGCCGGAGAACCTGCGTGCA
ATCCATCTTGTTCAATCATGCGAAACGATCCTCATCCTGTCTCTTGATCAGATCTTGATCCCCTGCGCCA
TCAGATCCTTGGCGGCAAGAAAGCCATCCAGTTTACTTTGCAGGGCTTCCCAACCTTACCAGAGGGCGCC
CCAGCTGGCAATTCCGGTTCGCTTGCTGTCCATAAAACCGCCCAGTCTAGCTATCGCCATGTAAGCCCAC
TGCAAGCTACCTGCTTTCTCTTTGCGCTTGCGTTTTCCCTTGTCCAGATAGCCCAGTAGCTGACATTCAT
CCCAGGTGGCACTTTTCGGGGAAATGTGCGCGCCCGCGTTCCTGCTGGCGCTGGGCCTGTTTCTGGCGCT
GGACTTCCCGCTGTTCCGTCAGCAGCTTTTCGCCCACGGCCTTGATGATCGCGGCGGCCTTGGCCTGCAT
ATCCCGATTCAACGGCCCCAGGGCGTCCAGAACGGGCTTCAGGCGCTCCCGAAGGTCTCGGGCCGTCTCT
TGGGCTTGATCGGCCTTCTTGCGCATCTCACGCGCTCCTGCGGCGGCCTGTAGGGCAGGCTCATACCCCT
GCCGAACCGCTTTTGTCAGCCGGTCGGCCACGGCTTCCGGCGTCTCAACGCGCTTTGAGATTCCCAGCTT
TTCGGCCAATCCCTGCGGTGCATAGGCGCGTGGCTCGACCGCTTGCGGGCTGATGGTGACGTGGCCCACT
GGTGGCCGCTCCAGGGCCTCGTAGAACGCCTGAATGCGCGTGTGACGTGCCTTGCTGCCCTCGATGCCCC
GTTGCAGCCCTAGATCGGCCACAGCGGCCGCAAACGTGGTCTGGTCGCGGGTCATCTGCGCTTTGTTGCC
GATGAACTCCTTGGCCGACAGCCTGCCGTCCTGCGTCAGCGGCACCACGAACGCGGTCATGTGCGGGCTG
GTTTCGTCACGGTGGATGCTGGCCGTCACGATGCGATCCGCCCCGTACTTGTCCGCCAGCCACTTGTGCG
CCTTCTCGAAGAACGCCGCCTGCTGTTCTTGGCTGGCCGACTTCCACCATTCCGGGCTGGCCGTCATGAC
GTACTCGACCGCCAACACAGCGTCCTTGCGCCGCTTCTCTGGCAGCAACTCGCGCAGTCGGCCCATCGCT
TCATCGGTGCTGCTGGCCGCCCAGTGCTCGTTCTCTGGCGTCCTGCTGGCGTCAGCGTTGGGCGTCTCGC
GCTCGCGGTAGGCGTGCTTGAGACTGGCCGCCACGTTGCCCATTTTCGCCAGCTTCTTGCATCGCATGAT
CGCGTATGCCGCCATGCCTGCCCCTCCCTTTTGGTGTCCAACCGGCTCGACGGGGGCAGCGCAAGGCGGT
GCCTCCGGCGGGCCACTCAATGCTTGAGTATACTCACTAGACTTTGCTTCGCAAAGTCGTGACCGCCTAC
GGCGGCTGCGGCGCCCTACGGGCTTGCTCTCCGGGCTTCGCCCTGCGCGGTCGCTGCGCTCCCTTGCCAG
CCCGTGGATATGTGGACGATGGCCGCGAGCGGCCACCGGCTGGCTCGCTTCGCTCGGCCCGTGGACAACC
CTGCTGGACAAGCTGATGGACAGGCTGCGCCTGCCCACGAGCTTGACCACAGGGATTGCCCACCGGCTAC
CCAGCCTTCGACCACATACCCACCGGCTCCAACTGCGCGGCCTGCGGCCTTGCCCCATCAATTTTTTTAA
TTTTCTCTGGGGAAAAGCCTCCGGCCTGCGGCCTGCGCGCTTCGCTTGCCGGTTGGACACCAAGTGGAAG
GCGGGTCAAGGCTCGCGCAGCGACCGCGCAGCGGCTTGGCCTTGACGCGCCTGGAACGACCCAAGCCTAT
GCGAGTGGGGGCAGTCGAAGGGCGAAGCCCGCCCGCCTGCCCCCCGAGCCTCACGGCGGCGAGTGCGGGG
GTTCCAAGGGGGCAGCGCCACCTTGGGCAAGGCCGAAGGCCGCGCAGTCGATCAACAAGCCCCGGAGGGG
CCACTTTTTGCCGGAGGGGGAGCCGCGCCGAAGGCGTGGGGGAACCCCGCAGGGGTGCCCTTCTTTGGGC
ACCAAAGAACTAGATATAGGGCGAAATGCGAAAGACTTAAAAATCAACAACTTAAAAAAGGGGGGTACGC
AACAGCTCATTGCGGCACCCCCCGCAATAGCTCATTGCGTAGGTTAAAGAAAATCTGTAATTGACTGCCA
CTTTTACGCAACGCATAATTGTTGTCGCGCTGCCGAAAAGTTGCAGCTGATTGCGCATGGTGCCGCAACC
GTGCGGCACCCCTACCGCATGGAGATAAGCATGGCCACGCAGTCCAGAGAAATCGGCATTCAAGCCAAGA
ACAAGCCCGGTCACTGGGTGCAAACGGAACGCAAAGCGCATGAGGCGTGGGCCGGGCTTATTGCGAGGAA
ACCCACGGCGGCAATGCTGCTGCATCACCTCGTGGCGCAGATGGGCCACCAGAACGCCGTGGTGGTCAGC
CAGAAGACACTTTCCAAGCTCATCGGACGTTCTTTGCGGACGGTCCAATACGCAGTCAAGGACTTGGTGG
CCGAGCGCTGGATCTCCGTCGTGAAGCTCAACGGCCCCGGCACCGTGTCGGCCTACGTGGTCAATGACCG
CGTGGCGTGGGGCCAGCCCCGCGACCAGTTGCGCCTGTCGGTGTTCAGTGCCGCCGTGGTGGTTGATCAC
GACGACCAGGACGAATCGCTGTTGGGGCATGGCGACCTGCGCCGCATCCCGACCCTGTATCCGGGCGAGC
AGCAACTACCGACCGGCCCCGGCGAGGAGCCGCCCAGCCAGCCCGGCATTCCGGGCATGGAACCAGACCT
GCCAGCCTTGACCGAAACGGAGGAATGGGAACGGCGCGGGCAGCAGCGCCTGCCGATGCCCGATGAGCCG
TGTTTTCTGGACGATGGCGAGCCGTTGGAGCCGCCGACACGGGTCACGCTGCCGCGCCGGTAGCACTTGG
GTTGCGCAGCAACCCGTAAGTGCGCTGTTCCAGACTATCGGCTGTAGCCGCCTCGCCGCCCTATACCTTG
TCTGCCTCCCCGCGTTGCGTCGCGGTGCATGGAGCCGGGCCACCTCGACCTGAATGGAAGCCGGCGGCAC
CTCGCTAACGGATTCACCGTTTTTATCAGGCTCTGGGAGGCAGAATAAATGATCATATCGTCAATTATTA
CCTCCACGGGGAGAGCCTGAGCAAACTGGCCTCAGGCATTTGAGAAGCACACGGTCACACTGCTTCCGGT
AGTCAATAAACCGGTAAACCAGCAATAGACATAAGCGGCTATTTAACGACCCTGCCCTGAACCGACGACC
GGGTCGAATTTGCTTTCGAATTTCTGCCATTCATCCGCTTATTATCACTTATTCAGGCGTAGCAACCAGG
CGTTTAAGGGCACCAATAACTGCCTTAAAAAAATTACGCCCCGCCCTGCCACTCATCGCAGTACGGCCTA
TTGGTTAAAAAATGAGCTGATTTAACAAAAATTTAACGCGAATTTTAACAAAATATTAACGCTTACAATT
TCCATTCGCCATTCAGGCTGCGCAACTGTTGGGAAGGGCGATCGGTGCGGGCCTCTTCGCTATTACGCCA
GCTGGCGAAAGGGGGATGTGCTGCAAGGCGATTAAGTTGGGTAACGCCAGGGTTTTCCCAGTCACGACGT
TGTAAAACGACGGCCAGTGAGCGCGCGTAATACGACTCACTATAGGGCGAATTGGAGCTGGGGCCGCAAT
TCCCAATTCCCCAGGCATCAAATAAAACGAAAGGCTCAGTCGAAAGACTGGGCCTTTCGTTTTATCTGTT
GTTTGTCGGTGAACGCTCTCCTGAGTAGGACAAATCCGCCGGGAGCGGATTTGAACGTTGCGAAGCAACG
GCCCGGAGGGTGGCGGGCAGGACGCCCGCCATAAACTGCCAGGAATTAATTCCCCAGGCATCAAATAAAA
CGAAAGGCTCAGTCGAAAGACTGGGCCTTTCGTTTTATCTGTTGTTTGTCGGTGAACGCTCTCCTGAGTA
GGACAAATCCGCCGGGAGCGGATTTGAACGTTGCGAAGCAACGGCCCGGAGGGTGGCGGGCAGGACGCCC
GCCATAAACTGCCAGGAATTAATTCCCCAGGCATCAAATAAAACGAAAGGCTCAGTCGAAAGACTGGGCC
TTTCGTTTTATCTGTTGTTTGTCGGTGAACGCTCTCCTGAGTAGGACAAATCCGCCGGGAGCGGATTTGA
ACGTTGCGAAGCAACGGCCCGGAGGGTGGCGGGCAGGACGCCCGCCATAAACTGCCAGGAATTAATTCCC
CAGGCATCAAATAAAACGAAAGGCTCAGTCGAAAGACTGGGCCTTTCGTTTTATCTGTTGTTTGTCGGTG
AACGCTCTCCTGAGTAGGACAAATCCGCCGGGAGCGGATTTGAACGTTGCGAAGCAACGGCCCGGAGGGT
GGCGGGCAGGACGCCCGCCATAAACTGCCAGGAATTGGGGATCGGATTCGAGCTTTAGTACCTAGATTTA
GATGTCTAAAAAGCGGGGTACCGAGGACGCGTCAATTCTCGAATTGACATAAGCCTGTTCGGTTCGTAAA
CTGTAATGCAAGTAGCGTATGCGCTCACGCAACTGGTCCAGAACCTTGACCGAACGCAGCGGTGGTAACG
GCGCAGTGGCGGTTTTCATGGCTTGTTATGACTGTTTTTTTGTACAGTCTATGCCTCGGGCATCCAAGCA
GCAAGCGCGTTACGCCGTGGGTCGATGTTTGATGTTATGGAGCAGCAACGATGTTACGCAGCAGCAACGA
TGTTACGCAGCAGGGCAGTCGCCCTAAAACAAAGTTAGGTGGCTCAAGTATGGGCATCATTCGCACATGT
AGGCTCGGCCCTGACCAAGTCAAATCCATGCGGGCTGCTCTTGATCTTTTCGGTCGTGAGTTCGGAGACG
TAGCCACCTACTCCCAACATCAGCCGGACTCCGATTACCTCGGGAACTTGCTCCGTAGTAAGACATTCAT
CGCGCTTGCTGCCTTCGACCAAGAAGCGGTTGTTGGCGCTCTCGCGGCTTACGTTCTGCCCAAGTTTGAG
CAGCCGCGTAGTGAGATCTATATCTATGATCTCGCAGTCTCCGGCGAGCACCGGAGGCAGGGCATTGCCA
CCGCGCTCATCAATCTCCTCAAGCATGAGGCCAACGCGCTTGGTGCTTATGTGATCTACGTGCAAGCAGA
TTACGGTGACGATCCCGCAGTGGCTCTCTATACAAAGTTGGGCATACGGGAAGAAGTGATGCACTTTGAT
ATCGACACAAGTACCGCCACCTAAAGCTCGCACGCTGCCGCAAGCACTCAGGGCGCAAGGGCTGCTAAAG
GAAGCGGAACACGTAGAAAGCCAGTCCGCAGAAACGGTGCTGACCCCGGATGAATGTCAGCTACTGGGCT
ATCTGGACAATGGAAAACGCAAGCGCAAAGAGAAAGCAGGTAGCTTGCAGTGGGCTTACATGGCGATAGC
TAGACTGGGCGGTTTTATGGACAGCAAGCGAACCGGAATTGCCAGCTGGGGCGCCCTCTGGTAAGGTTGG
GAAGCCCTGCAAAGTAAACTGGATGGCTTTCTTGCCGCCAAGGATCTGATGGCGCAGGGGATCAAGATCT
GATCAAGAGACAGGATACTAGTGGAGGAAGAAAAA
Features (pLannotate 1.2.2; 23 found; start..end, strand, type, name):
      1..717     +  CDS            SYFP2: SYFP2 is a basic (constitutively fluorescent) yellow fluorescent protein published in 2006, derived from Aequorea victoria. It is reported to be a very rapidly-maturing monomer with moderate acid sensitivity.
    738..832     +  terminator     lambda t0 terminator: transcription terminator from phage lambda
    847..875     +  promoter       cat promoter (fragment): promoter of the E. coli cat gene encoding chloramphenicol acetyltransferase
    876..1532    +  CDS            cat: CAT_ECOLX - Experimental evidence at protein level: Swiss-Prot protein existence level 1. This enzyme is an effector of chloramphenicol resistance in bacteria. From Escherichia coli. This protein is used as a marker in many commonly used cloning vectors, such as pACYC184.
   1600..1686    +  terminator     rrnB T1 terminator: Escherichia coli rrnB; transcription terminator T1 from the E. coli rrnB gene
   1736..1852    -  CDS            CmR (fragment): chloramphenicol acetyltransferase; cat; confers resistance to chloramphenicol
   1852..2004    -  CDS            ble (fragment): BLE_KLEPN - Experimental evidence at protein level: Swiss-Prot protein existence level 1. Binding protein with a strong affinity to the bleomycin family of antibiotics. Binds to CL990; an antimitotic-antibiotic compound. From Klebsiella pneumoniae.
   2028..2819    -  CDS            neo: KKA2_KLEPN - Also known as kan, nptII. Experimental evidence at protein level: Swiss-Prot protein existence level 1. Resistance to kanamycin, neomycin, paromomycin, ribostamycin, butirosin and gentamicin B. From Klebsiella pneumoniae.
   2851..3135    -  CDS            tnpA (fragment): TN5P_ECOLX - Also known as tnp. Experimental evidence at protein level: Swiss-Prot protein existence level 1. Mediates transposition of transposon Tn5 by a 'cut and paste' mechanism. First, the monomeric transposase binds the 19 bp inverted DNA repeats flanking the transposon. Then, dimerization of the DNA- bound transposase creates a synaptic DNA complex. After nicking of the first DNA strand, excision of the transposon proceeds through a series of intermediates. The transposase then mediates the insertion of the transposon at a new site by strand transfer. The activity of the wild- type tran
   4299..5070    +  rep_origin     pBBR1 oriV: replication origin of the broad-host-range plasmid pBBR1 from Bordetella bronchiseptica; requires the pBBR1 Rep protein for replication
   5071..5733    +  CDS            pBBR1 Rep: replication protein for the broad-host-range plasmid pBBR1 from Bordetella bronchiseptica
   5794..5863    +  CDS            TcR (fragment): tetracycline efflux protein; tet; confers resistance to tetracycline
   6193..6224    -  CDS            CmR (fragment): chloramphenicol acetyltransferase confers resistance to chloramphenicol
   6224..6301    +  rep_origin     M13 ori (fragment): M13 bacteriophage origin of replication; arrow indicates direction of (+) strand synthesis
   6305..6460    -  CDS            lacZα (fragment): LacZα fragment of β-galactosidase; lacZ fragment
   6468..6486    +  promoter       T7 promoter: promoter for bacteriophage T7 RNA polymerase
   6529..6615    +  terminator     rrnB T1 terminator: Escherichia coli rrnB; transcription terminator T1 from the E. coli rrnB gene
   6712..6798    +  terminator     rrnB T1 terminator: Escherichia coli rrnB; transcription terminator T1 from the E. coli rrnB gene
   6895..6981    +  terminator     rrnB T1 terminator: Escherichia coli rrnB; transcription terminator T1 from the E. coli rrnB gene
   7078..7164    +  terminator     rrnB T1 terminator: Escherichia coli rrnB; transcription terminator T1 from the E. coli rrnB gene
   7324..7352    +  promoter       Pc promoter: intI1 (promoter lies within the coding sequence); class 1 integron promoter
   7541..8074    +  CDS            GmR: gentamycin acetyltransferase; aacC1; confers resistance to gentamycin
   8082..8399    +  CDS            tnpA (fragment): TN5P_ECOLX - Also known as tnp. Experimental evidence at protein level: Swiss-Prot protein existence level 1. Mediates transposition of transposon Tn5 by a 'cut and paste' mechanism. First, the monomeric transposase binds the 19 bp inverted DNA repeats flanking the transposon. Then, dimerization of the DNA- bound transposase creates a synaptic DNA complex. After nicking of the first DNA strand, excision of the transposon proceeds through a series of intermediates. The transposase then mediates the insertion of the transposon at a new site by strand transfer. The activity of the wild- type tran
