[The description below was written by a language model from this plasmid's Addgene catalogue record and pLannotate feature annotations shown in this document.]
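Description:
pMRE143 is a broad-host-range bacterial expression plasmid built on the pFru97 backbone and designed to label bacteria constitutively with the yellow fluorescent protein sYFP2. It is one member of a toolbox of plasmids and chromosomal insertion vectors for fluorescent protein expression across diverse bacteria. The 8,435 nt sequence replicates through the pBBR1 oriV together with its cognate pBBR1 Rep protein, a system that functions in many Gram-negative species. The plasmid is listed as high copy and is maintained in E. coli S17-1 lambda pir, a strain commonly used as a conjugative donor, although no transfer origin is annotated in the feature table.

The payload is the sYFP2 coding sequence, a rapidly maturing monomeric Aequorea-derived yellow protein, followed by the lambda t0 terminator. The promoter driving it is not annotated. Part of the plasmid was derived from a construct named pMREtn5-Ptuf-sYFP2, which suggests a tuf-type constitutive promoter, but this is only an inference from that name. Directly downstream sits a chloramphenicol acetyltransferase gene with a fragment of its own promoter and an rrnB T1 terminator. A gentamicin acetyltransferase gene under the class 1 integron Pc promoter lies upstream of the reporter, preceded by four tandem rrnB T1 terminators that likely insulate the cassette from read-through transcription. A complete nptII (neo) gene provides the kanamycin resistance used for propagation, so the plasmid offers three selection options. Other annotations appear to be non-functional remnants of earlier cloning steps: fragments of the Tn5 transposase, ble, TcR, lacZα and M13 ori, plus a T7 promoter. Typical uses are tagging and distinguishing bacterial strains by fluorescence microscopy or similar assays.
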