Addgene plasmid #118495: pMRE143
Purpose: broad-host range plasmid to constitutively express fluorescent protein genes in bacteria
Depositing lab: Mitja Remus-Emsermann. Depositing organization: University of Canterbury. Publication: Chromatic Bacteria - A Broad Host-Range Plasmid and Chromosomal Insertion Toolbox for Fluorescent Protein Expression in Bacteria. Schlechter RO, Jun H, Bernach M, Oso S, Boyd E, Munoz-Lintz DA, Dobson RCJ, Remus DM, Remus-Emsermann MNP. Front Microbiol. 2018 Dec 12;9:3052. doi: 10.3389/fmicb.2018.03052. eCollection 2018. PubMed 30631309.
Backbone
  Vector backbone: pFru97
  Vector type: Bacterial Expression
  Selectable markers: Gentamicin ; Chloramphenicol/
Growth in bacteria
  Bacterial resistance: Kanamycin, 50 μg/mL
  Growth temperature: 37°C
  Growth strain: E. coli S17-1 lambda pir
  Copy number: High Copy
Gene/Insert
  Gene/Insert name: sYFP2
  Species: Synthetic
  Cloning method: Gibson Cloning
Resource information
  A portion of this plasmid was derived from a plasmid made by: pMREtn5-Ptuf-sYFP2
Terms and licenses: Academic/Nonprofit Terms; Industry Terms: Not Available to Industry
Depositor comments: Please visit https://www.biorxiv.org/content/early/2018/09/07/402172 for bioRxiv preprint.
How to cite: pMRE143 was a gift from Mitja Remus-Emsermann (Addgene plasmid # 118495 ; http://n2t.net/addgene:118495 ; RRID:Addgene_118495)
